Addgene plasmid #44232: pECFP(C1)-PP1gamma
Depositing lab: Angus Lamond & Laura Trinkle-Mulcahy. Depositing organization: University of Dundee. Publication: Dynamic targeting of protein phosphatase 1 within the nuclei of living mammalian cells. Trinkle-Mulcahy L, Sleeman JE, Lamond AI. J Cell Sci. 2001 Dec;114(Pt 23):4219-28. PubMed 11739654.
Backbone
  Vector backbone: pECFP-C1
  Backbone manufacturer: Clontech
  Backbone size w/o insert (bp): 4700
  Total vector size (bp): 5672
  Vector type: Mammalian Expression
  Selectable markers: Neomycin (select with G418)
Growth in bacteria
  Bacterial resistance: Kanamycin, 50 μg/mL
  Growth temperature: 37°C
  Growth strain: DH5alpha
  Copy number: High Copy
Gene/Insert
  Gene/Insert name: PP-1G (alt names: PPP1CC; PPP1CC protein phosphatase 1, catalytic subunit, gamma isozyme)
  Species: H. sapiens (human)
  Insert size (bp): 972
  GenBank ID: NM_002710
  Entrez Gene: PPP1CC (a.k.a. PP-1G, PP1C, PPP1G)
  Promoter: CMV
  Tag / fusion protein: CFP (N terminal on backbone)
  Cloning method: Restriction Enzyme; 5′ cloning site EcoRI (unknown if destroyed); 3′ cloning site SalI (unknown if destroyed)
  Sequencing primers: 5′ TGGTCCTGCTGGAGTTCGTGACC; 3′ GTTTGGACAAACCACAACTAGAATGCAG
Terms and licenses: Academic/Nonprofit Terms; Industry Terms: Not Available to Industry
Depositor comments: Please note that there is a silent mutation at bp#784 when compared to GenBank reference sequence NM_002710.3.
How to cite: pECFP(C1)-PP1gamma was a gift from Angus Lamond & Laura Trinkle-Mulcahy (Addgene plasmid # 44232 ; http://n2t.net/addgene:44232 ; RRID:Addgene_44232)
