[The description below was written by a language model from this plasmid's Addgene catalogue record.]
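Description:
pECFP(C1)-PP1gamma is a mammalian expression plasmid built on the Clontech pECFP-C1 backbone, about 5.7 kb in total, of which roughly 4.7 kb is vector and 972 bp is insert. It is maintained as a high-copy plasmid in E. coli under kanamycin selection. The same backbone provides a neomycin resistance marker, so transfected mammalian cells can be selected with G418, for example to derive stable lines. No feature table accompanies the record, so elements such as the replication origins and polyadenylation signals are not individually documented here.

The payload is the human PPP1CC coding sequence, which encodes the gamma isozyme of the protein phosphatase 1 catalytic subunit (PP-1G). It was cloned between the EcoRI and SalI sites of the polylinker, though the record does not say whether these sites survived cloning. In the C1 configuration the insert lies downstream of the cyan fluorescent protein coding sequence, so the CMV promoter drives strong constitutive expression of a fusion protein with CFP at the N terminus of PP1gamma. The depositor notes a single silent mutation at position 784 relative to the GenBank reference sequence, which does not alter the encoded protein.

The associated publication concerns the dynamic targeting of protein phosphatase 1 within the nuclei of living mammalian cells. This indicates that the construct is intended for live-cell fluorescence imaging of PP1gamma localisation and movement. The cyan tag would also allow it to be combined with spectrally distinct fluorescent fusions in multi-colour experiments, although the record does not state this use explicitly.
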