>Addgene plasmid #44232 | pECFP(C1)-PP1gamma | depositor partial sequence | sequence record 64339 | Covers the N term part of the insert by using pEGFP-C1 forward primer
NNNNNNNNNNNNNNNNNNNNNNNNNNNNNNNNNNNNGAGATCTCGAGCNNNGCTTCGAATTCGATGGCGG
ATTTAGATAAACTCAACATCGACAGCATTATCCAACGGCTGCTGGAAGTGAGAGGGTCCAAGCCTGGTAA
GAATGTCCAGCTTCAGGAGAATGAAATCAGAGGACTGTGCTTAAAGTCTCGTGAAATCTTTCTCAGTCAG
CCTATCCTACTAGAACTTGAAGCACCACTCAAAATATGTGGTGACATCCATGGACAATACTATGATTTGC
TGCGACTTTTTGAGTACGGTGGTTTCCCACCAGAAAGCAACTACCTGTTTCTTGGGGACTATGTGGACAG
GGGAAAGCAGTCATTGGAGACGATCTGCCTCTTACTGGCCTACAAAATAAAATATCCTGAGAATTTTTTT
CTTCTCAGAGGGAACCATGAATGTGCCAGCATCAACAGAATTTATGGATTTTATGATGAATGTAAAAGAA
GATACAACATTAAACTATGGAAAACTTTCACAGACTGTTTTAACTGTTTACCGATAGCAGCCATCGTGGA
TGAGAAGATATTCTGTTGTCATGGAGGTTTATCACCAGATCTTCAATCTATGGAGCAGATTCGGCGAATT
ATGCGACCAACTGATGTACCAGATCAAGGTCTTCTTTGTGATCTTTTGTGGTCTGACCCCGATAAAGATG
TCTTAGGCTGGGGTGAAAATGACAGAGGAGTGTCCTTCACATTTGGTGCAGAAGTGGTTGCAAAATTTCT
CCATAAGCATGATTTGGATCTTATATGTAGAGCCCATCNGNTGGTTGAAGATGGATATGAATNNNTTGCN
ANNAGGCAGNTNNNNNCTCTGTTTTNNNNNNCNNNTTATTGCGNNNNNNNNNNNNNNNNNNNNNTNNNNN
NNNNNNNNNNNNNNTGAANNNNNNNNNNNNNNNTNNNNTNCNNNNNNNTNAAAGCCCTNNNNNNNNNAAA
NNNNNNNNNNNAANNNNNNN
