>Addgene plasmid #44232 | pECFP(C1)-PP1gamma | depositor partial sequence | sequence record 64340 | Covers the C term part of the insert by using pEGFP-C1 reverse primer
NNNNNNNNNNNNNNNNNNNNNNNNNNNNTTTGTGATGCTATTGCTTTATTTGTAACCATTATAAGCTGCA
ATAAACAAGTTAACAACAACAATTGCATTCATTTTATGTTTCNNGTTCAGGGGGAGGTGTGGGAGGTTTT
TTAAAGCAAGTAAAACCTCTACAAATGTGGTATGGCTGATTATGATCAGTTATCTAGATCCGGTGGATCC
CGGGCCCGCGGTACCGTCGACCTATTTCTTTGCTTGCTTTGTGATCATACCCCTTGGAGGCGTTACAGGT
CTCGTGGCATTTGGCTTCTTTTTCTCTGCAGGCTTTAAAATCTGAAAAGAACACATTAGTGTTTCATCCA
CACTCATCATGGCACCTGCATTGTCAAACTCTCCGCAATAATTGGGCGCAGAAAACAGAGTGACCAACTG
CCTCTTTGCAAAAAATTCATATCCATCTTCAACCACCTGATGGGCTCTACATATAAGATCCAAATCATGC
TTATGGAGAAATTTTGCAACCACTTCTGCACCAAATGTGAAGGACACTCCTCTGTCATTTTCACCCCAGC
CTAAGACATCTTTATCGGGGTCAGACCACAAAAGATCACAAAGAAGACCTTGATCTGGTACATCAGTTGG
TCGCATAATTCGCCGAATCTGCTCCATAGATTGAAGATCTGGTGATAAACCTCCATGACAACAGAATATC
TTCTCATCCACGNTGGCTGCTATCGGTAAACAGTTAAAACAGTCTGTGAAAGTTTTCCATNNNNTTAATG
TNNNNNNCTTNNNNTTACATTNNNNNNTAAAAATCNNNNNNATTTNNNTTNNNNNNNNNNNNNNNNNNNN
NNNNNTNNNNNNNNNNNNNNNNNNNNAAAAAANNNNNTNNNNNNNNNNNNTTTTTAANNTTTTNGNNNGG
GCNNNNNNNNNNNNNNNNNNNNNNNNNNNNNNNNNNNNNNNNNNNNN
