>Addgene plasmid #44232 | pECFP(C1)-PP1gamma | addgene partial sequence | sequence record 67529 | CMV-F 5'-CGCAAATGGGCGGTAGGCGTG-3'
GTGAACCGTCAGATCCGCTAGCATGGTGAGCAAGGGCGAGGAGCTGTTCACCGGGGTGGTGCCCATCCTG
GTCGAGCTGGACGGCGACGTAAACGGCCACAAGTTCAGCGTGTCCGGCGAGGGCGAGGGCGATGCCACCT
ACGGCAAGCTGACCCTGAAGTTCATCTGCACCACCGGCAAGCTGCCCGTGCCCTGGCCCACCCTCGTGAC
CACCCTGACCTGGGGCGTGCAGTGCTTCGCCCGCTACCCCGACCACATGAAGCAGCACGACTTCTTCAAG
TCCGCCATGCCCGAAGGCTACGTCCAGGAGCGCACCATCTTCTTCAAGGACGACGGCAACTACAAGACCC
GCGCCGAGGTGAAGTTCGAGGGCGACACCCTGGTGAACCGCATCGAGCTGAAGGGCATCGACTTCAAGGA
GGACGGCAACATCCTGGGGCACAAGCTGGAGTACAACGCCATCAGCGACAACGTCTATATCACCGCCGAC
AAGCAGAAGAACGGCATCAAGGCCAACTTCAAGATCCGCCACAACATCGAGGACGGCAGCGTGCAGCTCG
CCGACCACTACCAGCAGAACACCCCCATCGGCGACGGCCCCGTGCTGCTGCCCGACAACCACTACCTGAG
CACCCAGTCCAAGCTGAGCAAAGACCCCAACGAGAAGCGCGATCACATGGTCCTGCTGGAGTTCGTGACC
GCCGCCGGGATCACTCTCGGCATGGACGAGCTGTACAAGAGATCTCGAGCTCAAGCTTCGAATTCGATGG
CGGATTTAGATAAACTCAACATCGACAGCATTATCCAACGGCTGCTGGAAGTGAGAGGGT
