>Addgene plasmid #44232 | pECFP(C1)-PP1gamma | addgene partial sequence | sequence record 67544 | EGFP-C 5'-CATGGTCCTGCTGGAGTTCGTG-3'
AGAGATCTCGAGCTCAGCTTCGAATTCGATGGCGGATTTAGATAAACTCAACATCGACAGCATTATCCAA
CGGCTGCTGGAAGTGAGAGGGTCCAAGCCTGGTAAGAATGTCCAGCTTCAGGAGAATGAAATCAGAGGAC
TGTGCTTAAAGTCTCGTGAAATCTTTCTCAGTCAGCCTATCCTACTAGAACTTGAAGCACCACTCAAAAT
ATGTGGTGACATCCATGGACAATACTATGATTTGCTGCGACTTTTTGAGTACGGTGGTTTCCCACCAGAA
AGCAACTACCTGTTTCTTGGGGACTATGTGGACAGGGGAAAGCAGTCATTGGAGACGATCTGCCTCTTAC
TGGCCTACAAAATAAAATATCCTGAGAATTTTTTTCTTCTCAGAGGGAACCATGAATGTGCCAGCATCAA
CAGAATTTATGGATTTTATGATGAATGTAAAAGAAGATACAACATTAAACTATGGAAAACTTTCACAGAC
TGTTTTAACTGTTTACCGATAGCAGCCATCGTGGATGAGAAGATATTCTGTTGTCATGGAGGTTTATCAC
CAGATCTTCAATCTATGGAGCAGATTCGGCGAATTATGCGACCAACTGATGTACCAGATCAAGGTCTTCT
TTGTGATCTTTTGTGGTCTGACCCCGATAAAGATGTCTTAGGCTGGGGTGAAAATGACAGAGGAGTGTCC
TTCACATTTGGTGCAGAAGTGGTTGCAAAATTTCTCCATAAGCATGATTTGGATCTTATATGTAGAGCCC
ATCAGGTGGTTGAAGATGGATATGAATTTTTTGCAAAGAGGCAGTTGGTCACTCTGTTTTCTGCGCCCAA
TTATTGCGGAGAGTTTGACAATGCAG
